Addgene plasmid #239947: pFUSE-rIgG-Fc2-MFSD8(L9)-Zeo
Purpose: Expression of MFSD8 loop 9 tagged with rabbit IgG Fc2
Depositing lab: Jan Carette. Depositing organization: Stanford University. Publication: MFSD6 is an entry receptor for enterovirus D68. Varanese L, Xu L, Peters CE, Pintilie G, Roberts DS, Raj S, Liu M, Ooi YS, Diep J, Qiao W, Richards CM, Callaway J, Bertozzi CR, Jabs S, de Vries E, van Kuppeveld FJM, Nagamine CM, Chiu W, Carette JE. Nature. 2025 Mar 25. doi: 10.1038/s41586-025-08908-0. PubMed 40132641.
Backbone
  Vector backbone: pFUSE
  Vector type: Mammalian Expression, Bacterial Expression
  Selectable markers: Zeocin
Growth in bacteria
  Bacterial resistance: Bleocin (Zeocin), 50 μg/mL
  Growth temperature: 37°C
  Growth strain: DH5alpha
  Copy number: Unknown
Gene/Insert
  Gene/Insert name: Fc2-MFSD8(L9)
  Species: H. sapiens (human)
  Cloning method: Gibson Cloning
Terms and licenses: Academic/Nonprofit Terms; Industry Terms: Not Available to Industry
How to cite: pFUSE-rIgG-Fc2-MFSD8(L9)-Zeo was a gift from Jan Carette (Addgene plasmid # 239947 ; http://n2t.net/addgene:239947 ; RRID:Addgene_239947)
