[The description below was written by a language model from this plasmid's Addgene catalogue record and pLannotate feature annotations shown in this document.]
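Description:
pFUSE-rIgG-Fc2-MFSD8(L9)-Zeo is a compact (about 4.3 kb) mammalian expression plasmid built on the pFUSE backbone, designed to produce a secreted Fc-fusion protein. It replicates in E. coli from a high-copy ColE1/pUC-type origin and carries a single selection marker, the Streptoalloteichus hindustanus ble gene. This gene encodes a bleomycin-family binding protein that confers Zeocin resistance. It sits downstream of both CMV enhancer/promoter elements and the bacterial EM7 promoter and is followed by a β-globin polyadenylation signal, so the same cassette allows Zeocin selection in bacteria and in mammalian cells.

The payload is transcribed from the opposite strand. A composite promoter, made of the human EF-1α core promoter joined to a truncated HTLV-1 5' LTR segment, drives an open reading frame that begins with the human interleukin-2 signal sequence. This is followed by a short fragment of human MFSD8 (also known as CLN7), which the record identifies as loop 9. Next comes a rabbit IgG heavy-chain constant (Fc) fragment, and the unit ends at an SV40 polyadenylation signal. Although the insert is named Fc2-MFSD8(L9), the annotated order places the MFSD8 loop N-terminal to the Fc. A synthetic poly(A) signal and an α2-globin transcriptional pause site lie upstream of the promoter, presumably to insulate the cassette from read-through transcription.

The signal peptide directs the fusion into the secretory pathway, and the Fc moiety typically allows capture and detection of the soluble protein with Fc-binding reagents. The plasmid was deposited with a study identifying MFSD6 as an entry receptor for enterovirus D68. The record does not state the specific experimental role of this MFSD8 loop construct in that study.
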