Features (pLannotate 1.2.2; 15 found; start..end, strand, type, name):
      1..589     +  rep_origin     ori: high-copy-number ColE1/pMB1/pBR322/pUC origin of replication
    669..972     +  enhancer       CMV enhancer: human cytomegalovirus immediate early enhancer
    974..1073    +  promoter       CMV promoter (fragment): human cytomegalovirus (CMV) immediate early promoter
   1460..1503    +  promoter       EM7 promoter (fragment): synthetic bacterial promoter&nbsp
   1565..1936    +  CDS            ble: BLE_STRHI - Experimental evidence at protein level: Swiss-Prot protein existence level 1. Binding protein with a strong affinity to the bleomycin family of antibiotics. From Streptoalloteichus hindustanus.
   1953..2347    +  polyA_signal   β-globin poly(A): human β-globin polyadenylation signal
   2357..2428    +  CDS            large T antigen (fragment): large T antigen from SV40 (simian virus 40)
   2451..2572    +  polyA_signal   SV40 poly(A) signal: SV40 polyadenylation signal
   2595..3263    -  CDS            IGHG_RABIT (fragment): Experimental evidence at protein level: Swiss-Prot protein existence level 1. From Oryctolagus cuniculus (Rabbit).
   3270..3431    -  CDS            MFSD8 (fragment): MFSD8_HUMAN - Also known as CLN7. Experimental evidence at protein level: Swiss-Prot protein existence level 1. May be a carrier that transport small solutes by using chemiosmotic ion gradients. From Homo sapiens (Human).
   3432..3491    -  sig_peptide    IL-2 signal sequence: human interleukin-2 signal sequence
   3541..3809    -  LTR            5' LTR (truncated): truncated 5' long terminal repeat (LTR) from human T-cell leukemia virus (HTLV) type 1
   3822..4033    -  promoter       EF-1α core promoter: core promoter for human elongation factor EF-1α
   4070..4161    -  misc_feature   pause site: RNA polymerase II transcriptional pause signal from the human α2 globin gene
   4172..4220    -  polyA_signal   poly(A) signal: synthetic polyadenylation signal
>Addgene plasmid #239947 | pFUSE-rIgG-Fc2-MFSD8(L9)-Zeo | addgene full sequence | sequence record 480221 | Addgene NGS Result
TTGAGATCCTTTTTTTCTGCGCGTAATCTGCTGCTTGCAAACAAAAAAACCACCGCTACCAGCGGTGGTT
TGTTTGCCGGATCAAGAGCTACCAACTCTTTTTCCGAAGGTAACTGGCTTCAGCAGAGCGCAGATACCAA
ATACTGTTCTTCTAGTGTAGCCGTAGTTAGGCCACCACTTCAAGAACTCTGTAGCACCGCCTACATACCT
CGCTCTGCTAATCCTGTTACCAGTGGCTGCTGCCAGTGGCGATAAGTCGTGTCTTACCGGGTTGGACTCA
AGACGATAGTTACCGGATAAGGCGCAGCGGTCGGGCTGAACGGGGGGTTCGTGCACACAGCCCAGCTTGG
AGCGAACGACCTACACCGAACTGAGATACCTACAGCGTGAGCTATGAGAAAGCGCCACGCTTCCCGAAGG
GAGAAAGGCGGACAGGTATCCGGTAAGCGGCAGGGTCGGAACAGGAGAGCGCACGAGGGAGCTTCCAGGG
GGAAACGCCTGGTATCTTTATAGTCCTGTCGGGTTTCGCCACCTCTGACTTGAGCGTCGATTTTTGTGAT
GCTCGTCAGGGGGGCGGAGCCTATGGAAAAACGCCAGCAACGCGGCCTTTTTACGGTTCCTGGCCTTTTG
CTGGCCTTTTGCTCACATGTTCTTAATTAACCTGCAGGCGTTACATAACTTACGGTAAATGGCCCGCCTG
GCTGACCGCCCAACGACCCCCGCCCATTGACGTCAATAATGACGTATGTTCCCATAGTAACGCCAATAGG
GACTTTCCATTGACGTCAATGGGTGGAGTATTTACGGTAAACTGCCCACTTGGCAGTACATCAAGTGTAT
CATATGCCAAGTACGCCCCCTATTGACGTCAATGACGGTAAATGGCCCGCCTGGCATTATGCCCAGTACA
TGACCTTATGGGACTTTCCTACTTGGCAGTACATCTACGTATTAGTCATCGCTATTACCATGATGATGCG
GTTTTGGCAGTACATCAATGGGCGTGGATAGCGGTTTGACTCACGGGGATTTCCAAGTCTCCACCCCATT
GACGTCAATGGGAGTTTGTTTTGACTAGTCAGGGCCCCAACCCCCCCAAGCCCCCATTTCACAACACGCT
GGCGCTACAGGCGCGTGACTTCCCCTTGCTTTGGGGCGGGGGGCTGAGACTCCTATGTGCTCCGGATTGG
TCAGGCACGGCCTTCGGCCCCGCCTCCTGCCACCGCAGATTGGCCGCTAGGCCTCCCCGAGCGCCCTGCC
TCCGAGGGCCGGCGCACCATAAAAGAAGCCGCCCTAGCCACGTCCCCTCGCAGTTCGGCGGTCCCGCGGG
TCTGTCTCAAGCTTCTGCCTTCTCCCTCCTGTGAGTTTGGTAAGTCACTGACTGTCTATGCCTGGGAAAG
GGTGGGCAGGAGATGGGGCAGTGCAGGAAAAGTGGCACTATGAACCCTGCAGCCCTAGTTTGACAATTAA
TCATTGGCATAGTATATCTGCATAGTATAATACAACTCACTATAGCAATTGTACTAACCTTCTTCTCTTT
CCTCTCCTGACAGGAGGAGCCATCATGGCCAAGTTGACCAGTGCCGTTCCGGTGCTCACCGCGCGCGACG
TCGCCGGAGCGGTCGAGTTCTGGACCGACCGGCTCGGGTTCTCCCGGGACTTCGTGGAGGACGACTTCGC
CGGTGTGGTCCGGGACGACGTGACCCTGTTCATCAGCGCGGTCCAGGACCAGGTGGTGCCGGACAACACC
CTGGCCTGGGTGTGGGTGCGCGGCCTGGACGAGCTGTACGCCGAGTGGTCGGAGGTCGTGTCCACGAACT
TCCGGGACGCCTCCGGGCCGGCCATGACCGAGATCGGCGAGCAGCCGTGGGGGCGGGAGTTCGCCCTGCG
CGACCCGGCCGGCAACTGCGTGCACTTTGTGGCAGAGGAGCAGGACTGAGGATAAGCTAGAAGCTCGCTT
TCTTGCTGTCCAATTTCTATTAAAGGTTCCTTTGTTCCCTAAGTCCAACTACTAAACTGGGGGATATTAT
GAAGGGCCTTGAGCATCTGGATTCTGCCTAATAAAAAACATTTATTTTCATTGCAATGATGTATTTAAAT
TATTTCTGAATATTTTACTAAAAAGGGAATGTGGGAGGTCAGTGCATTTAAAACATAAAGAAATGAAGAG
CTAGTTCAAACCTTGGGAAAATACACTATATCTTAAACTCCATGAAAGAAGGTGAGGCTGCAAACAGCTA
ATGCACATTGGCAACAGCCCCTGATGCCTATGCCTTATTCATCCCTCAGAAAAGGATTCAAGTAGAGGCT
TGATTTGGAGGTTAAAGTTTTGCTATGCTGTATTTTAGAATTAATTCCATACCACATTTGTAGAGGTTTT
ACTTGCTTTAAAAAACCTCCCACACCTCCCCCTGAACCTGAAACATAAAATGAATGCAATTGTTGTTGTT
AACTTGTTTATTGCAGCTTATAATGGTTACAAATAAAGCAATAGCATCACAAATTTCACAAATAAAGCAT
TTTTTTCACTGCATTCTAGTTGTGGTTTGTCCAAACTCATCAATGTATCTTATCATGTCTGGCCAGCTAG
CTCATTTACCCGGAGAGCGGGAGATGGACTTCTGCGTGTAGTGGTTGTGCAAGGCCTCGTGCATCACGGA
GCAGGTGAAGACGTCGCCCCGCTGCCACTCACTCGTGGGCACTGAGAGCTTGCTGTAGAGGAAGTAGGAG
CCGTCGCTGTCCAGCACGGCCGGCGTGGTCTTGTAGTTGTCCTCTGCCTTCCCGTTCTTCTCCCACTCCA
CCGAGATGTCGGAAGGGTAGAAGCCGTTGATCATGCAGGTCAGGCTGACCGACCTGCTGCTCAGCTCCTC
CCGGGGAGGGCCCATGGTGTAGACCTTCGGCTCCAGGGGCTGCCCTCTGGCTTTGGAGATGGTTTTCTCG
ATGGGGGCCGGGAGTGCCTTGTTGTGGACTTTGCACTTGAACTCCTTGCCCCTCAGCCAGTCCTGGTGCG
CGATGGGGAGGGTGCTGACCACGCGGATCGTGCTGTTGAACTGCTGCTCCCGTAGCGGCGGCCGGGCGGT
GCGCACCTGCTCGTTGTTTATGTACCATGTGAACTGCACCTCGGGGTCATCCTGGCTCACGTCCACCACC
ACGCATGTGACCTCGGGGGTGCGTGAGATCATGAGGGTGTCCTTGGGTTTTGGGGGGAAGATGAAGACAG
ACGGTCCCCCCAGGAGTTCAGGGGGTGGGCACGTGGGCTTGCTAGATCTCGGGGTGTAGAGGCACCAGGC
TTGTTCAATCGAGCAACCAGTTGGTCTTTCATTGTCATCTTCCATTGGAGACTTCCAAAGACCAATAATA
ATTTCCCCAAATGTGGTATTAGGGATTGAATTATTGTGCAAACCTTCCCACTGTATTTTGGGAAATTGAT
TCGAATTCGTGACAAGTGCAAGACTTAGTGCAATGCAAGACAGGAGTTGCATCCTGTACATGGTGGCCCT
CCTTCGCCGGTGATCTCAGGTAGGCGCCGGTCACAGCTTGGATCTGTAACGGCGCAGAACAGAAAACGAA
ACAAAGACGTAGAGTTGAGCAAGCAGGGTCAGGCAAAGCGTGGAGAGCCGGCTGAGTCTAGGTAGGCTCC
AAGGGAGCGCCGGACAAAGGCCCGGTCTCGACCTGAGCTTTAAACTTACCTAGACGGCGGACGCAGTTCA
GGAGGCACCACAGGCGGGAGGCGGCAGAACGCGACTCAACCGGCGTGGATGGCGGCCTCAGGTAGGGCGG
CGGGCGCGTGAAGGAGAGATGCGAGCCCCTCGAAGCTTCAGCTGTGTTCTGGCGGCAAACCCGTTGCGAA
AAAGAACGTTCACGGCGACTACTGCACTTATATACGGTTCTCCCCCACCCTCGGGAAAAAGGCGGAGCCA
GTACACGACATCACTTTCCCAGTTTACCCCGCGCCACCTTCTCTAGGCACCCGTTCAATTGCCGACCCCT
CCCCCCAACTTCTCGGGGACTGTGGGCGATGTGCGCTCTGCCCACTGACGGGCACCGGAGCGATCGCAGA
TCCTTCGATAGAGAAATGTTCTGGCACCTGCACTTGCACTGGGGACAGCCTATTTTGCTAGTTTGTTTTG
TTTCGTTTTGTTTTGATGGAGAGCGTATGTTAGTTACGATTCACACAAAAAACCAACACACAGATGTAAT
GAAAATAAAGATATTTTATTGCGGCCGCTGATTTAAATGTTAATTAACTAGCCATGACCAAAATCCCTTA
ACGTGAGTTTTCGTTCCACTGAGCGTCAGACCCCGTAGAAAAGATCAAAGGATCTTC
